Addgene plasmid #191510: pB5_R8-3i-ATP8_v8_AGKS
Purpose: Expression of mitochondrial v8 ZF-DdCBE in mammalian cells (C-terminal DddAN, Left)
Depositing lab: David Liu. Depositing organization: Broad Institute. Publication: Compact zinc finger base editors that edit mitochondrial or nuclear DNA in vitro and in vivo. Willis JCW, Silva-Pinheiro P, Widdup L, Minczuk M, Liu DR. Nat Commun. 2022 Nov 23;13(1):7204. doi: 10.1038/s41467-022-34784-7. PubMed 36418298.
Backbone
  Vector backbone: pB5
  Total vector size (bp): 6078
  Vector type: Mammalian Expression
Growth in bacteria
  Bacterial resistance: Ampicillin, 100 μg/mL
  Growth temperature: 37°C
  Growth strain: DH5alpha
  Copy number: High Copy
Gene/Insert
  Gene/Insert name: v8 ZF-DdCBE R8-3i-ATP8 AGKS
  Promoter: CMV
  Cloning method: Gibson Cloning
  Sequencing primers: 5′ atggtgatgcggttttggcagtacatcaat; 3′ tgaataatcaaacaaaaattatccaggacc
Terms and licenses: Academic/Nonprofit Terms; Industry Terms: Not Available to Industry
How to cite: pB5_R8-3i-ATP8_v8_AGKS was a gift from David Liu (Addgene plasmid # 191510 ; http://n2t.net/addgene:191510 ; RRID:Addgene_191510)
