[The description below was written by a language model from this plasmid's Addgene catalogue record and pLannotate feature annotations shown in this document.]
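Description:
pB5_R8-3i-ATP8_v8_AGKS is a roughly 6.1 kb mammalian expression plasmid on the pB5 backbone that encodes one half of a mitochondrial zinc finger DddA-derived cytosine base editor (ZF-DdCBE, architecture version v8). It is propagated in E. coli as a high-copy plasmid through a ColE1/pUC-type origin with ampicillin selection (AmpR under its own bla promoter). It also carries an f1 origin and remnants of lac regulatory sequences. A separate SV40 promoter/EM7 promoter cassette drives blasticidin S deaminase, followed by an SV40 poly(A) signal, which could provide blasticidin selection in mammalian or bacterial cells. Short bleomycin-resistance fragments annotated next to it appear to be backbone leftovers.

The payload is transcribed from the CMV enhancer/promoter, with a T7 promoter just upstream of the coding region. The annotated open reading frame begins with an N-terminal fragment of human ATP5F1B, which presumably serves as the mitochondrial targeting sequence. This is followed by a FLAG epitope and a short fragment matching the MVM NS2 protein, a region known to interact with the export factor XPO1 and so likely to act as a nuclear export signal. Next comes a zinc finger array, which is only partly annotated through homology to ZNF774. A fragment of the Burkholderia DddA double-stranded DNA cytidine deaminase then follows, and the record identifies it as the DddA N-terminal split half placed at the C-terminal side of the zinc fingers. The fusion ends with a uracil glycosylase inhibitor (UGI), which blocks excision of the uracil intermediate. The record designates this as the "Left" arm (R8-3i-ATP8, AGKS variant), and the name suggests the ATP8 locus as its target. It would be co-expressed with a matching right-arm construct carrying the complementary DddA half to reconstitute deaminase activity and install C•G-to-T•A edits in mitochondrial DNA.
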