Features (pLannotate 1.2.2; 26 found; start..end, strand, type, name):
     28..80      -  misc_feature   bom (fragment): basis of mobility region from pBR322
    235..614     +  enhancer       CMV enhancer: human cytomegalovirus immediate early enhancer
    615..818     +  promoter       CMV promoter: human cytomegalovirus (CMV) immediate early promoter
    814..847     +  LTR            5' LTR (truncated) (fragment): truncated 5' long terminal repeat (LTR) from HIV-1
    863..881     +  promoter       T7 promoter: promoter for bacteriophage T7 RNA polymerase
    904..1050    +  CDS            ATP5F1B (fragment): ATPB_HUMAN - Also known as ATP5B Experimental evidence at protein level: Swiss-Prot protein existence level 1. Mitochondrial membrane ATP synthase (F(1)F(0) ATP synthase or Complex V) produces ATP from ADP in the presence of a proton gradient across the membrane which is generated by electron transport complexes of the respiratory chain. F-type ATPases consist of two structural domains, F(1) - containing the extramembraneous catalytic core, and F(0) - containing the membrane proton channel, linked together by a central stalk and a peripheral stalk. During catalysis, ATP synthesis in the cataly
   1051..1074    +  CDS            FLAG: FLAG® epitope tag, followed by an enterokinase cleavage site
   1075..1149    +  CDS            NS2 (fragment): NS2_MUMIP - Experimental evidence at protein level: Swiss-Prot protein existence level 1. Plays an essential role in viral protein synthesis. Plays also a role in active nuclear export of mature particles before host cell lysis, by interacting with host XPO1. From Murine minute virus (strain MVM prototype) (MVM) (Murine minute virus (strain MVM(p))).
   1132..1263    +  CDS            ZNF774 (fragment): ZN774_HUMAN - Experimental evidence at protein level: Swiss-Prot protein existence level 1. May be involved in transcriptional regulation. From Homo sapiens (Human).
   1474..1797    +  CDS            dddA (fragment): DDDA_BURC1 - Experimental evidence at protein level: Swiss-Prot protein existence level 1. Toxic component of a toxin-immunity protein module, which functions as a cellular contact-dependent growth inhibition (CDI) system. CDI modules allow bacteria to communicate with and inhibit the growth of closely related neighboring bacteria in a contact-dependent fashion. Bacteria that have this module inhibit or kill bacteria without it, giving them a growth advantage. Probably specifically inhibited by cognate immunity protein DddI (Probable). The C-terminal 163 residue fragment has double-stranded DN
   1807..2055    +  CDS            UGI: UNGI_BPPB2 - Experimental evidence at protein level: Swiss-Prot protein existence level 1. This protein binds specifically and reversibly to the host uracil-DNA glycosylase, preventing removal of uracil residues from PBS2 DNA by the host uracil-excision repair system. From Bacillus phage PBS2 (Bacteriophage PBS2).
   2267..2288    +  promoter       SV40 promoter (fragment): SV40 enhancer and early promoter
   2309..2737    +  rep_origin     f1 ori (sequence partly withheld): f1 bacteriophage origin of replication; arrow indicates direction of (+) strand synthesis
   2751..3080    +  promoter       SV40 promoter: SV40 enhancer and early promoter
   3128..3173    +  promoter       EM7 promoter: synthetic bacterial promoter&nbsp
   3194..3592    +  CDS            BSD: blasticidin S deaminase; Aspergillus terreus BSD; confers resistance to blasticidin
   3593..3620    +  CDS            BleoR (fragment): antibiotic-binding protein; Sh ble from Streptoalloteichus hindustanus; confers resistance to bleomycin, phleomycin, and Zeocin™
   3630..3755    +  CDS            ble (fragment): BLE_KLEPN - Experimental evidence at protein level: Swiss-Prot protein existence level 1. Binding protein with a strong affinity to the bleomycin family of antibiotics. Binds to CL990; an antimitotic-antibiotic compound. From Klebsiella pneumoniae.
   3750..3871    +  polyA_signal   SV40 poly(A) signal: SV40 polyadenylation signal
   3944..3960    -  protein_bind   lac operator: The lac repressor binds to the lac operator to inhibit transcription in E. coli. This inhibition can be relieved by adding lactose or isopropyl-β-D-thiogalactopyranoside (IPTG). lac repressor encoded by lacI
   3968..3998    -  promoter       lac promoter: promoter for the E. coli lac operon
   4013..4034    -  protein_bind   CAP binding site: CAP binding activates transcription in the presence of cAMP. E. coli catabolite activator protein
   4047..4139    -  CDS            lacI (fragment): lac repressor; lacI; The lac repressor binds to the lac operator to inhibit transcription in E. coli. This inhibition can be relieved by adding lactose or isopropyl-β-D-thiogalactopyranoside (IPTG).
   4322..4910    -  rep_origin     ori: high-copy-number ColE1/pMB1/pBR322/pUC origin of replication
   5081..5941    -  CDS            AmpR: β-lactamase; bla; confers resistance to ampicillin, carbenicillin, and related antibiotics
   5942..6046    -  promoter       AmpR promoter: bla
>Addgene plasmid #191510 | pB5_R8-3i-ATP8_v8_AGKS | addgene full sequence | sequence record 374326 | Addgene NGS Result
GACGGATCGGGAGATCTCCCGATCCCCTATGGTGCACTCTCAGTACAATCTGCTCTGATGCCGCATAGTT
AAGCCAGTATCTGCTCCCTGCTTGTGTGTTGGAGGTCGCTGAGTAGTGCGCGAGCAAAATTTAAGCTACA
ACAAGGCAAGGCTTGACCGACAATTGCATGAAGAATCTGCTTAGGGTTAGGCGTTTTGCGCTGCTTCGCG
ATGTACGGGCCAGATATACGCGTTGACATTGATTATTGACTAGTTATTAATAGTAATCAATTACGGGGTC
ATTAGTTCATAGCCCATATATGGAGTTCCGCGTTACATAACTTACGGTAAATGGCCCGCCTGGCTGACCG
CCCAACGACCCCCGCCCATTGACGTCAATAATGACGTATGTTCCCATAGTAACGCCAATAGGGACTTTCC
ATTGACGTCAATGGGTGGAGTATTTACGGTAAACTGCCCACTTGGCAGTACATCAAGTGTATCATATGCC
AAGTACGCCCCCTATTGACGTCAATGACGGTAAATGGCCCGCCTGGCATTATGCCCAGTACATGACCTTA
TGGGACTTTCCTACTTGGCAGTACATCTACGTATTAGTCATCGCTATTACCATGGTGATGCGGTTTTGGC
AGTACATCAATGGGCGTGGATAGCGGTTTGACTCACGGGGATTTCCAAGTCTCCACCCCATTGACGTCAA
TGGGAGTTTGTTTTGGCACCAAAATCAACGGGACTTTCCAAAATGTCGTAACAACTCCGCCCCATTGACG
CAAATGGGCGGTAGGCGTGTACGGTGGGAGGTCTATATAAGCAGAGCTCTCTGGCTAACTAGAGAACCCA
CTGCTTACTGGCTTATCGAAATTAATACGACTCACTATAGGGAGACCCAAGCTGGCTAGCACCATGTTGG
GGTTTGTGGGTCGGGTGGCCGCTGCTCCGGCCTCCGGGGCCTTGCGGAGACTCACCCCTTCAGCGTCGCT
GCCCCCAGCTCAGCTCTTACTGCGGGCCGCTCCGACGGCGGTCCATCCTGTCAGGGACTATGCGGCGCAA
GATTACAAGGACGACGATGACAAGGTGGATGAAATGACCAAAAAGTTCGGCACGCTCACCATTCACGACA
CCGAAAAGGGATCACTTCAGAAAAAGCTGGAGGAACTGGAGTTGGACGCCGCTATGGCTGAGAGGCCCTA
TGCTTGCCCTGAGTGCGGTAAAAGCTTTTCTACCTCCGGGTCCCTGAGCCGGCACATCCGCACCCACACC
GGCGAGAAGCCTTACGCATGTCCAGAGTGTGGGAAGTCATTCTCTCAATCCGGTTCCCTTACCCGCCATA
TCAGAACCCACACTGGCGAAAAGCCGTACGCTTGCCCAGAATGCGGTAAGTCCTTCTCTCGGAGCGACGC
ACTCTCACAACATACCAAGATACACCTGCGGGGATCCGGCGGAGGAGGTTCTGGCGGTTCTGGAGGAAGT
GGCAGCTACGCCCTGGGTCCGTATCAGATTAGCGCCCCGCAGCTGCCAGCTTACAATGGTCAGACCGTGG
GTACCTTCTACTATGTGAACGACGCGGGCGGTCTGGAGAGCAAGGTGTTTAGCAGCGGCGGTCCAACCCC
GTACCCAAACTATGCCAATGCCGGTCATGTGGAGGGTCAGAGCGCCCTGTTCATGCGTGATAACGGCATC
AGCGAGGGTCTGGTGTTCCACAACAACCCGGAAGGCACCTGCGGTTTTTGCGTGAACATGATCGAGACCC
TGCTGCCGGAAAACGCGAAAATGACCGTGGTGCCGCCGAAAGGTTCTGGCGGCTCAACTAATCTGAGCGA
CATCATTGAGAAGGAGACTGGGAAACAGCTGGTCATTCAGGAGTCCATCCTGATGCTGCCTGAGGAGGTG
GAGGAAGTGATCGGCAACAAGCCAGAGTCTGACATCCTGGTGCACACCGCCTACGACGAGTCCACAGATG
AGAATGTGATGCTGCTGACCTCTGACGCCCCCGAGTATAAGCCTTGGGCCCTGGTCATCCAGGATTCTAA
CGGCGAGAATAAGATCAAGATGCTGTGATAAACCACGATCGTTATGCTGATCATACCCTAATGATCCCAG
CAAGATAATGTCCTGTCTTCTAAGATGTGCATCAAGCCTGGTACATACTGAAAACCCTATAAGGTCCTGG
ATAATTTTTGTTTGATTATTCATTGAAGAAACATTTATTTTCCAATTGTGTGAAGTTTTTGACTGTTAAT
AAAAGAATCTGTCAACCATCAAACTTCTGAGGCGGAAAGAACCAGCTGGGGCTCTAGGGGGTATCCCC
[43 nt withheld, positions 2309-2351]
C
[80 nt withheld, positions 2353-2432]
C
[91 nt withheld, positions 2434-2524]
A
[49 nt withheld, positions 2526-2574]
CCTTTGACGTTGGAGTCCACGTTCTTT
[37 nt withheld, positions 2602-2638]
ACCCTATCTCGGTCTATTCTTTTGATTTATAAGGGATTTTGCCGATTTCGGCCTATTGGTTAAAAAATGA
GCTGATTTAACAAAAATTTAACGCGAATTAATTCTGTGGAATGTGTGTCAGTTAGGGTGTGGAAAGTCCC
CAGGCTCCCCAGCAGGCAGAAGTATGCAAAGCATGCATCTCAATTAGTCAGCAACCAGGTGTGGAAAGTC
CCCAGGCTCCCCAGCAGGCAGAAGTATGCAAAGCATGCATCTCAATTAGTCAGCAACCATAGTCCCGCCC
CTAACTCCGCCCATCCCGCCCCTAACTCCGCCCAGTTCCGCCCATTCTCCGCCCCATGGCTGACTAATTT
TTTTTATTTATGCAGAGGCCGAGGCCGCCTCTGCCTCTGAGCTATTCCAGAAGTAGTGAGGAGGCTTTTT
TGGAGGCCTAGGCTTTTGCAAAAAGCTCCCGGGAGCTTGTATATCCATTTTCGGATCTGATCAGCACGTG
TTGACAATTAATCATCGGCATAGTATATCGGCATAGTATAATACGGCAAGGTGAGGAACTAAACCATGGC
CAAGCCTTTGTCTCAAGAAGAATCCACCCTCATTGAAAGAGCAACGGCTACAATCAACAGCATCCCCATC
TCTGAAGACTACAGCGTCGCCAGCGCAGCTCTCTCTAGCGACGGCCGCATCTTCACTGGTGTCAATGTAT
ATCATTTTACTGGGGGACCTTGTGCAGAACTCGTGGTGCTGGGCACTGCTGCTGCTGCGGCAGCTGGCAA
CCTGACTTGTATCGTCGCGATCGGAAATGAGAACAGGGGCATCTTGAGCCCCTGCGGACGGTGCCGACAG
GTGCTTCTCGATCTGCATCCTGGGATCAAAGCCATAGTGAAGGACAGTGATGGACAGCCGACGGCAGTTG
GGATTCGTGAATTGCTGCCCTCTGGTTATGTGTGGGAGGGCTAAGCACTTCGTGGCCGAGGAGCAGGACT
GACACGTGCTACGAGATTTCGATTCCACCGCCGCCTTCTATGAAAGGTTGGGCTTCGGAATCGTTTTCCG
GGACGCCGGCTGGATGATCCTCCAGCGCGGGGATCTCATGCTGGAGTTCTTCGCCCACCCCAACTTGTTT
ATTGCAGCTTATAATGGTTACAAATAAAGCAATAGCATCACAAATTTCACAAATAAAGCATTTTTTTCAC
TGCATTCTAGTTGTGGTTTGTCCAAACTCATCAATGTATCTTATCATGTCTGTATACCGTCGACCTCTAG
CTAGAGCTTGGCGTAATCATGGTCATAGCTGTTTCCTGTGTGAAATTGTTATCCGCTCACAATTCCACAC
AACATACGAGCCGGAAGCATAAAGTGTAAAGCCTGGGGTGCCTAATGAGTGAGCTAACTCACATTAATTG
CGTTGCGCTCACTGCCCGCTTTCCAGTCGGGAAACCTGTCGTGCCAGCTGCATTAATGAATCGGCCAACG
CGCGGGGAGAGGCGGTTTGCGTATTGGGCGCTCTTCCGCTTCCTCGCTCACTGACTCGCTGCGCTCGGTC
GTTCGGCTGCGGCGAGCGGTATCAGCTCACTCAAAGGCGGTAATACGGTTATCCACAGAATCAGGGGATA
ACGCAGGAAAGAACATGTGAGCAAAAGGCCAGCAAAAGGCCAGGAACCGTAAAAAGGCCGCGTTGCTGGC
GTTTTTCCATAGGCTCCGCCCCCCTGACGAGCATCACAAAAATCGACGCTCAAGTCAGAGGTGGCGAAAC
CCGACAGGACTATAAAGATACCAGGCGTTTCCCCCTGGAAGCTCCCTCGTGCGCTCTCCTGTTCCGACCC
TGCCGCTTACCGGATACCTGTCCGCCTTTCTCCCTTCGGGAAGCGTGGCGCTTTCTCATAGCTCACGCTG
TAGGTATCTCAGTTCGGTGTAGGTCGTTCGCTCCAAGCTGGGCTGTGTGCACGAACCCCCCGTTCAGCCC
GACCGCTGCGCCTTATCCGGTAACTATCGTCTTGAGTCCAACCCGGTAAGACACGACTTATCGCCACTGG
CAGCAGCCACTGGTAACAGGATTAGCAGAGCGAGGTATGTAGGCGGTGCTACAGAGTTCTTGAAGTGGTG
GCCTAACTACGGCTACACTAGAAGAACAGTATTTGGTATCTGCGCTCTGCTGAAGCCAGTTACCTTCGGA
AAAAGAGTTGGTAGCTCTTGATCCGGCAAACAAACCACCGCTGGTAGCGGTGGTTTTTTTGTTTGCAAGC
AGCAGATTACGCGCAGAAAAAAAGGATCTCAAGAAGATCCTTTGATCTTTTCTACGGGGTCTGACGCTCA
GTGGAACGAAAACTCACGTTAAGGGATTTTGGTCATGAGATTATCAAAAAGGATCTTCACCTAGATCCTT
TTAAATTAAAAATGAAGTTTTAAATCAATCTAAAGTATATATGAGTAAACTTGGTCTGACAGTTACCAAT
GCTTAATCAGTGAGGCACCTATCTCAGCGATCTGTCTATTTCGTTCATCCATAGTTGCCTGACTCCCCGT
CGTGTAGATAACTACGATACGGGAGGGCTTACCATCTGGCCCCAGTGCTGCAATGATACCGCGAGACCCA
CGCTCACCGGCTCCAGATTTATCAGCAATAAACCAGCCAGCCGGAAGGGCCGAGCGCAGAAGTGGTCCTG
CAACTTTATCCGCCTCCATCCAGTCTATTAATTGTTGCCGGGAAGCTAGAGTAAGTAGTTCGCCAGTTAA
TAGTTTGCGCAACGTTGTTGCCATTGCTACAGGCATCGTGGTGTCACGCTCGTCGTTTGGTATGGCTTCA
TTCAGCTCCGGTTCCCAACGATCAAGGCGAGTTACATGATCCCCCATGTTGTGCAAAAAAGCGGTTAGCT
CCTTCGGTCCTCCGATCGTTGTCAGAAGTAAGTTGGCCGCAGTGTTATCACTCATGGTTATGGCAGCACT
GCATAATTCTCTTACTGTCATGCCATCCGTAAGATGCTTTTCTGTGACTGGTGAGTACTCAACCAAGTCA
TTCTGAGAATAGTGTATGCGGCGACCGAGTTGCTCTTGCCCGGCGTCAATACGGGATAATACCGCGCCAC
ATAGCAGAACTTTAAAAGTGCTCATCATTGGAAAACGTTCTTCGGGGCGAAAACTCTCAAGGATCTTACC
GCTGTTGAGATCCAGTTCGATGTAACCCACTCGTGCACCCAACTGATCTTCAGCATCTTTTACTTTCACC
AGCGTTTCTGGGTGAGCAAAAACAGGAAGGCAAAATGCCGCAAAAAAGGGAATAAGGGCGACACGGAAAT
GTTGAATACTCATACTCTTCCTTTTTCAATATTATTGAAGCATTTATCAGGGTTATTGTCTCATGAGCGG
ATACATATTTGAATGTATTTAGAAAAATAAACAAATAGGGGTTCCGCGCACATTTCCCCGAAAAGTGCCA
CCTGACGTC
